>Addgene plasmid #141996 | TFORF2257 | addgene full sequence | sequence record 395896 | Addgene NGS Result
TTAATGTAGTCTTATGCAATACTCTTGTAGTCTTGCAACATGGTAACGATGAGTTAGCAACATGCCTTAC
AAGGAGAGAAAAAGCACCGTGCATGCCGATTGGTGGAAGTAAGGTGGTACGATCGTGCCTTATTAGGAAG
GCAACAGACGGGTCTGACATGGATTGGACGAACCACTGAATTGCCGCATTGCAGAGATATTGTATTTAAG
TGCCTAGCTCGATACATAAACGGGTCTCTCTGGTTAGACCAGATCTGAGCCTGGGAGCTCTCTGGCTAAC
TAGGGAACCCACTGCTTAAGCCTCAATAAAGCTTGCCTTGAGTGCTTCAAGTAGTGTGTGCCCGTCTGTT
GTGTGACTCTGGTAACTAGAGATCCCTCAGACCCTTTTAGTCAGTGTGGAAAATCTCTAGCAGTGGCGCC
CGAACAGGGACTTGAAAGCGAAAGGGAAACCAGAGGAGCTCTCTCGACGCAGGACTCGGCTTGCTGAAGC
GCGCACGGCAAGAGGCGAGGGGCGGCGACTGGTGAGTACGCCAAAAATTTTGACTAGCGGAGGCTAGAAG
GAGAGAGATGGGTGCGAGAGCGTCAGTATTAAGCGGGGGAGAATTAGATCGCGATGGGAAAAAATTCGGT
TAAGGCCAGGGGGAAAGAAAAAATATAAATTAAAACATATAGTATGGGCAAGCAGGGAGCTAGAACGATT
CGCAGTTAATCCTGGCCTGTTAGAAACATCAGAAGGCTGTAGACAAATACTGGGACAGCTACAACCATCC
CTTCAGACAGGATCAGAAGAACTTAGATCATTATATAATACAGTAGCAACCCTCTATTGTGTGCATCAAA
GGATAGAGATAAAAGACACCAAGGAAGCTTTAGACAAGATAGAGGAAGAGCAAAACAAAAGTAAGACCAC
CGCACAGCAAGCGGCCGCTGATCTTCAGACCTGGAGGAGGAGATATGAGGGACAATTGGAGAAGTGAATT
ATATAAATATAAAGTAGTAAAAATTGAACCATTAGGAGTAGCACCCACCAAGGCAAAGAGAAGAGTGGTG
CAGAGAGAAAAAAGAGCAGTGGGAATAGGAGCTTTGTTCCTTGGGTTCTTGGGAGCAGCAGGAAGCACTA
TGGGCGCAGCGTCAATGACGCTGACGGTACAGGCCAGACAATTATTGTCTGGTATAGTGCAGCAGCAGAA
CAATTTGCTGAGGGCTATTGAGGCGCAACAGCATCTGTTGCAACTCACAGTCTGGGGCATCAAGCAGCTC
CAGGCAAGAATCCTGGCTGTGGAAAGATACCTAAAGGATCAACAGCTCCTGGGGATTTGGGGTTGCTCTG
GAAAACTCATTTGCACCACTGCTGTGCCTTGGAATGCTAGTTGGAGTAATAAATCTCTGGAACAGATTTG
GAATCACACGACCTGGATGGAGTGGGACAGAGAAATTAACAATTACACAAGCTTAATACACTCCTTAATT
GAAGAATCGCAAAACCAGCAAGAAAAGAATGAACAAGAATTATTGGAATTAGATAAATGGGCAAGTTTGT
GGAATTGGTTTAACATAACAAATTGGCTGTGGTATATAAAATTATTCATAATGATAGTAGGAGGCTTGGT
AGGTTTAAGAATAGTTTTTGCTGTACTTTCTATAGTGAATAGAGTTAGGCAGGGATATTCACCATTATCG
TTTCAGACCCACCTCCCAACCCCGAGGGGACCCATGCATTGCATCTCAATTAGTCAGCAACCAGGTGTGG
AAAGTCCCCAGGCTCCCCAGCAGGCAGAAGTATGCAAAGCATGCGTCTCAATTAGTCAGCAACCATAGTC
CCGCCCCTAACTCCGCCCATCCCGCCCCTAACTCCGCCCAGTTCCGCCCATTCTCCGCCCCATGGCTGAC
TAATTTTTTTTATTTATGCAGAGGCCGAGGCCGCCTCGGCCTCTGAGCTATTCCAGAAGTAGTGAGGAGG
CTTTTTTGGAGGCCTAGGCTTTTGCAAAAAGCTTTCTAGAGGTACCACCGGAGCTTACCATGACCGAGTA
CAAGCCCACGGTGCGCCTCGCCACCCGCGACGACGTCCCCAGGGCCGTACGCACCCTCGCCGCCGCGTTC
GCCGACTACCCCGCCACGCGCCACACCGTCGATCCGGACCGCCACATCGAGCGGGTCACCGAGCTGCAAG
AACTCTTCCTCACGCGCGTCGGGCTCGACATCGGCAAGGTGTGGGTCGCGGACGACGGCGCCGCCGTGGC
GGTCTGGACCACGCCGGAGAGCGTCGAAGCGGGGGCGGTGTTCGCCGAGATCGGCCCGCGCATGGCCGAG
TTGAGCGGTTCCCGGCTGGCCGCGCAGCAACAGATGGAAGGCCTCCTGGCGCCGCACCGGCCCAAGGAGC
CCGCGTGGTTCCTGGCCACCGTCGGCGTCTCGCCCGACCACCAGGGCAAGGGTCTGGGCAGCGCCGTCGT
GCTCCCCGGAGTGGAGGCGGCCGAGCGCGCCGGGGTGCCCGCCTTCCTGGAGACCTCCGCGCCCCGCAAC
CTCCCCTTCTACGAGCGGCTCGGCTTCACCGTCACCGCCGACGTCGAGGTGCCCGAAGGACCGCGCACCT
GGTGCATGACCCGCAAGCCCGGTGCCAGTTAACGAATTCTAGATCTTGAGACAAATGGCAGTATTCATCC
ACAATTTTAAAAGAAAAGGGGGGATTGGGGGGTACAGTGCAGGGGAAAGAATAGTAGACATAATAGCAAC
AGACATACAAACTAAAGAATTACAAAAACAAATTACAAAAATTCAAAATTTTCGGGTTTATTACAGGGAC
AGCAGAGATCCACTTTGGCGCCGGCTCGAGGCCTGCAGGTGCAAAGATGGATAAAGTTTTAAACAGAGAG
GAATCTTTGCAGCTAATGGACCTTCTAGGTCTTGAAAGGAGTGGGAATTGGCTCCGGTGCCCGTCAGTGG
GCAGAGCGCACATCGCCCACAGTCCCCGAGAAGTTGGGGGGAGGGGTCGGCAATTGAACCGGTGCCTAGA
GAAGGTGGCGCGGGGTAAACTGGGAAAGTGATGTCGTGTACTGGCTCCGCCTTTTTCCCGAGGGTGGGGG
AGAACCGTATATAAGTGCAGTAGTCGCCGTGAACGTTCTTTTTCGCAACGGGTTTGCCGCCAGAACACAG
GTAAGTGCCGTGTGTGGTTCCCGCGGGCCTGGCCTCTTTACGGGTTATGGCCCTTGCGTGCCTTGAATTA
CTTCCACCTGGCTGCAGTACGTGATTCTTGATCCCGAGCTTCGGGTTGGAAGTGGGTGGGAGAGTTCGAG
GCCTTGCGCTTAAGGAGCCCCTTCGCCTCGTGCTTGAGTTGAGGCCTGGCCTGGGCGCTGGGGCCGCCGC
GTGCGAATCTGGTGGCACCTTCGCGCCTGTCTCGCTGCTTTCGATAAGTCTCTAGCCATTTAAAATTTTT
GATGACCTGCTGCGACGCTTTTTTTCTGGCAAGATAGTCTTGTAAATGCGGGCCAAGATCTGCACACTGG
TATTTCGGTTTTTGGGGCCGCGGGCGGCGACGGGGCCCGTGCGTCCCAGCGCACATGTTCGGCGAGGCGG
GGCCTGCGAGCGCGGCCACCGAGAATCGGACGGGGGTAGTCTCAAGCTGGCCGGCCTGCTCTGGTGCCTG
GCCTCGCGCCGCCGTGTATCGCCCCGCCCTGGGCGGCAAGGCTGGCCCGGTCGGCACCAGTTGCGTGAGC
GGAAAGATGGCCGCTTCCCGGCCCTGCTGCAGGGAGCTCAAAATGGAGGACGCGGCGCTCGGGAGAGCGG
GCGGGTGAGTCACCCACACAAAGGAAAAGGGCCTTTCCGTCCTCAGCCGTCGCTTCATGTGACTCCACGG
AGTACCGGGCGCCGTCCAGGCACCTCGATTAGTTCTCGAGCTTTTGGAGTACGTCGTCTTTAGGTTGGGG
GGAGGGGTTTTATGCGATGGAGTTTCCCCACACTGAGTGGGTGGAGACTGAAGTTAGGCCAGCTTGGCAC
TTGATGTAATTCTCCTTGGAATTTGCCCTTTTTGAGTTTGGATCTTGGTTCATTCTCAAGCCTCAGACAG
TGGTTCAAAGTTTTTTTCTTCCATTTCAGGTGTCGTGAGGCTAGCACCGCCACCATGATTAATATAGAAA
GCATGGACACAGACAAAGATGACCCTCATGGAAGGTTAGAATATACAGAACACCAAGGAAGGATAAAAAA
TGCAAGGGAAGCTCACAGTCAGATTGAAAAGCGGCGTCGGGATAAAATGAACAGTTTTATAGATGAATTG
GCTTCTTTGGTACCAACATGCAACGCAATGTCCAGGAAATTAGATAAACTTACTGTGCTAAGGATGGCTG
TTCAGCACATGAAAACATTAAGAGGTGCCACCAATCCATACACAGAAGCAAACTACAAACCAACTTTTCT
ATCAGACGATGAATTGAAACACCTCATTCTCAGGGCAGCAGATGGATTTTTGTTTGTCGTAGGATGTGAC
CGAGGGAAGATACTCTTTGTCTCAGAGTCTGTCTTCAAGATCCTCAACTACAGCCAGAATGATCTGATTG
GTCAGAGTTTGTTTGACTACCTGCATCCTAAAGATATTGCCAAAGTCAAGGAGCAGCTCTCCTCCTCTGA
CACCGCACCCCGGGAGCGGCTCATAGATGCAAAAACTGGACTTCCAGTTAAAACAGATATAACCCCTGGG
CCATCTCGATTATGTTCTGGAGCACGACGTTCTTTCTTCTGTAGGATGAAGTGTAACAGGCCTTCAGTAA
AGGTTGAAGACAAGGACTTCCCCTCTACCTGCTCAAAGAAAAAAGATCGAAAAAGCTTCTGCACAATCCA
CAGCACAGGCTATTTGAAAAGCTGGCCACCCACAAAGATGGGGCTGGATGAAGACAACGAACCAGACAAT
GAGGGGTGTAACCTCAGCTGCCTCGTCGCAATTGGACGACTGCATTCTCATGTAGTTCCACAACCAGTGA
ACGGGGAAATCAGGGTGAAATCTATGGAATATGTTTCTCGGCACGCGATAGATGGAAAGTTTGTTTTTGT
AGACCAGAGGGCAACAGCTATTTTGGCATATTTACCACAAGAACTTCTAGGCACATCGTGTTATGAATAT
TTTCACCAAGATGACATAGGACATCTTGCAGAATGTCATAGGCAAGTTTTACAGACGAGAGAAAAAATTA
CAACTAATTGCTATAAATTTAAAATCAAAGATGGTTCTTTTATCACACTACGGAGTCGATGGTTCAGTTT
CATGAACCCTTGGACCAAGGAAGTAGAATATATTGTCTCAACTAACACTGTTGTTTTAGCCAACGTCCTG
GAAGGCGGGGACCCAACCTTCCCACAGCTCACAGCATCCCCCCACAGCATGGACAGCATGCTGCCCTCTG
GAGAAGGTGGCCCAAAGAGGACCCACCCCACTGTTCCAGGGATTCCAGGGGGAACCCGGGCTGGGGCAGG
AAAAATAGGCCGAATGATTGCTGAGGAAATCATGGAAATCCACAGGATAAGAGGGTCATCGCCTTCTAGC
TGTGGCTCCAGCCCATTGAACATCACGAGTACGCCTCCCCCTGATGCCTCTTCTCCAGGAGGCAAGAAGA
TTTTAAATGGAGGGACTCCAGACATTCCTTCCAGTGGCCTACTATCAGGCCAGGCTCAGGAGAACCCAGG
TTATCCATATTCTGATAGTTCTTCTATTCTTGGTGAGAACCCCCACATAGGTATAGACATGATTGACAAC
GACCAAGGATCAAGTAGTCCCAGTAATGATGAGGCAGCAATGGCTGTCATCATGAGCCTCTTGGAAGCAG
ATGCTGGACTGGGTGGCCCTGTTGACTTTAGTGACTTGCCATGGCCGCTGTAGTAATGAACTAGTCCGTA
ACTTGAAAGTATTTCGATTTCTTGGCTTTATATATCTTGTGGAAAGGACGAAAAGTGCTCGACCGGTTTG
GCCCGACGCGTTAAGTCGACAATCAACCTCTGGATTACAAAATTTGTGAAAGATTGACTGGTATTCTTAA
CTATGTTGCTCCTTTTACGCTATGTGGATACGCTGCTTTAATGCCTTTGTATCATGCTATTGCTTCCCGT
ATGGCTTTCATTTTCTCCTCCTTGTATAAATCCTGGTTGCTGTCTCTTTATGAGGAGTTGTGGCCCGTTG
TCAGGCAACGTGGCGTGGTGTGCACTGTGTTTGCTGACGCAACCCCCACTGGTTGGGGCATTGCCACCAC
CTGTCAGCTCCTTTCCGGGACTTTCGCTTTCCCCCTCCCTATTGCCACGGCGGAACTCATCGCCGCCTGC
CTTGCCCGCTGCTGGACAGGGGCTCGGCTGTTGGGCACTGACAATTCCGTGGTGTTGTCGGGGAAATCAT
CGTCCTTTCCTTGGCTGCTCGCCTGTGTTGCCACCTGGATTCTGCGCGGGACGTCCTTCTGCTACGTCCC
TTCGGCCCTCAATCCAGCGGACCTTCCTTCCCGCGGCCTGCTGCCGGCTCTGCGGCCTCTTCCGCGTCTT
CGCCTTCGCCCTCAGACGAGTCGGATCTCCCTTTGGGCCGCCTCCCCGCGTCGACTTTAAGACCAATGAC
TTACAAGGCAGCTGTAGATCTTAGCCACTTTTTAAAAGAAAAGGGGGGACTGGAAGGGCTAATTCACTCC
CAACGAAGACAAGATCTGCTTTTTGCTTGTACTGGGTCTCTCTGGTTAGACCAGATCTGAGCCTGGGAGC
TCTCTGGCTAACTAGGGAACCCACTGCTTAAGCCTCAATAAAGCTTGCCTTGAGTGCTTCAAGTAGTGTG
TGCCCGTCTGTTGTGTGACTCTGGTAACTAGAGATCCCTCAGACCCTTTTAGTCAGTGTGGAAAATCTCT
AGCAGTACGTATAGTAGTTCATGTCATCTTATTATTCAGTATTTATAACTTGCAAAGAAATGAATATCAG
AGAGTGAGAGGAACTTGTTTATTGCAGCTTATAATGGTTACAAATAAAGCAATAGCATCACAAATTTCAC
AAATAAAGCATTTTTTTCACTGCATTCTAGTTGTGGTTTGTCCAAACTCATCAATGTATCTTATCATGTC
TGGCTCTAGCTATCCCGCCCCTAACTCCGCCCATCCCGCCCCTAACTCCGCCCAGTTCCGCCCATTCTCC
GCCCCATGGCTGACTAATTTTTTTTATTTATGCAGAGGCCGAGGCCGCCTCGGCCTCTGAGCTATTCCAG
AAGTAGTGAGGAGGCTTTTTTGGAGGCCTAGGGACGTACCCAATTCGCCCTATAGTGAGTCGTATTACGC
GCGCTCACTGGCCGTCGTTTTACAACGTCGTGACTGGGAAAACCCTGGCGTTACCCAACTTAATCGCCTT
GCAGCACATCCCCCTTTCGCCAGCTGGCGTAATAGCGAAGAGGCCCGCACCGATCGCCCTTCCCAACAGT
TGCGCAGCCTGAATGGCGAATGGG
[124 nt withheld, positions 7445-7568]
C
[91 nt withheld, positions 7570-7660]
A
[49 nt withheld, positions 7662-7710]
CCTTTGACGTTGGAGTCCACGTTCTTT
[37 nt withheld, positions 7738-7774]
ACCCTATCTCGGTCTATTCTTTTGATTTATAAGGGATTTTGCCGATTTCGGCCTATTGGTTAAAAAATGA
GCTGATTTAACAAAAATTTAACGCGAATTTTAACAAAATATTAACGCTTACAATTTAGGTGGCACTTTTC
GGGGAAATGTGCGCGGAACCCCTATTTGTTTATTTTTCTAAATACATTCAAATATGTATCCGCTCATGAG
ACAATAACCCTGATAAATGCTTCAATAATATTGAAAAAGGAAGAGTATGAGTATTCAACATTTCCGTGTC
GCCCTTATTCCCTTTTTTGCGGCATTTTGCCTTCCTGTTTTTGCTCACCCAGAAACGCTGGTGAAAGTAA
AAGATGCTGAAGATCAGTTGGGTGCACGAGTGGGTTACATCGAACTGGATCTCAACAGCGGTAAGATCCT
TGAGAGTTTTCGCCCCGAAGAACGTTTTCCAATGATGAGCACTTTTAAAGTTCTGCTATGTGGCGCGGTA
TTATCCCGTATTGACGCCGGGCAAGAGCAACTCGGTCGCCGCATACACTATTCTCAGAATGACTTGGTTG
AGTACTCACCAGTCACAGAAAAGCATCTTACGGATGGCATGACAGTAAGAGAATTATGCAGTGCTGCCAT
AACCATGAGTGATAACACTGCGGCCAACTTACTTCTGACAACGATCGGAGGACCGAAGGAGCTAACCGCT
TTTTTGCACAACATGGGGGATCATGTAACTCGCCTTGATCGTTGGGAACCGGAGCTGAATGAAGCCATAC
CAAACGACGAGCGTGACACCACGATGCCTGTAGCAATGGCAACAACGTTGCGCAAACTATTAACTGGCGA
ACTACTTACTCTAGCTTCCCGGCAACAATTAATAGACTGGATGGAGGCGGATAAAGTTGCAGGACCACTT
CTGCGCTCGGCCCTTCCGGCTGGCTGGTTTATTGCTGATAAATCTGGAGCCGGTGAGCGTGGGTCTCGCG
GTATCATTGCAGCACTGGGGCCAGATGGTAAGCCCTCCCGTATCGTAGTTATCTACACGACGGGGAGTCA
GGCAACTATGGATGAACGAAATAGACAGATCGCTGAGATAGGTGCCTCACTGATTAAGCATTGGTAACTG
TCAGACCAAGTTTACTCATATATACTTTAGATTGATTTAAAACTTCATTTTTAATTTAAAAGGATCTAGG
TGAAGATCCTTTTTGATAATCTCATGACCAAAATCCCTTAACGTGAGTTTTCGTTCCACTGAGCGTCAGA
CCCCGTAGAAAAGATCAAAGGATCTTCTTGAGATCCTTTTTTTCTGCGCGTAATCTGCTGCTTGCAAACA
AAAAAACCACCGCTACCAGCGGTGGTTTGTTTGCCGGATCAAGAGCTACCAACTCTTTTTCCGAAGGTAA
CTGGCTTCAGCAGAGCGCAGATACCAAATACTGTTCTTCTAGTGTAGCCGTAGTTAGGCCACCACTTCAA
GAACTCTGTAGCACCGCCTACATACCTCGCTCTGCTAATCCTGTTACCAGTGGCTGCTGCCAGTGGCGAT
AAGTCGTGTCTTACCGGGTTGGACTCAAGACGATAGTTACCGGATAAGGCGCAGCGGTCGGGCTGAACGG
GGGGTTCGTGCACACAGCCCAGCTTGGAGCGAACGACCTACACCGAACTGAGATACCTACAGCGTGAGCT
ATGAGAAAGCGCCACGCTTCCCGAAGGGAGAAAGGCGGACAGGTATCCGGTAAGCGGCAGGGTCGGAACA
GGAGAGCGCACGAGGGAGCTTCCAGGGGGAAACGCCTGGTATCTTTATAGTCCTGTCGGGTTTCGCCACC
TCTGACTTGAGCGTCGATTTTTGTGATGCTCGTCAGGGGGGCGGAGCCTATGGAAAAACGCCAGCAACGC
GGCCTTTTTACGGTTCCTGGCCTTTTGCTGGCCTTTTGCTCACATGTTCTTTCCTGCGTTATCCCCTGAT
TCTGTGGATAACCGTATTACCGCCTTTGAGTGAGCTGATACCGCTCGCCGCAGCCGAACGACCGAGCGCA
GCGAGTCAGTGAGCGAGGAAGCGGAAGAGCGCCCAATACGCAAACCGCCTCTCCCCGCGCGTTGGCCGAT
TCATTAATGCAGCTGGCACGACAGGTTTCCCGACTGGAAAGCGGGCAGTGAGCGCAACGCAATTAATGTG
AGTTAGCTCACTCATTAGGCACCCCAGGCTTTACACTTTATGCTTCCGGCTCGTATGTTGTGTGGAATTG
TGAGCGGATAACAATTTCACACAGGAAACAGCTATGACCATGATTACGCCAAGCGCGCAATTAACCCTCA
CTAAAGGGAACAAAAGCTGGAGCTGCAAGC
Features (pLannotate 1.2.2; 31 found; start..end, strand, type, name):
      5..231     +  promoter       RSV promoter: Rous sarcoma virus enhancer/promoter
    232..412     +  LTR            5' LTR (truncated): truncated 5' long terminal repeat (LTR) from HIV-1
    459..584     +  misc_feature   HIV-1 Ψ: packaging signal of human immunodeficiency virus type 1
    568..931     +  CDS            HIV-1 gag (fragment): gag protein from human immunodeficiency virus 1; gag
   1077..1310    +  misc_feature   RRE: The Rev response element (RRE) of HIV-1 allows for Rev-dependent mRNA export from the nucleus to the cytoplasm.
   1687..1713    +  CDS            Rev (fragment): human immunodeficiency virus 1 (HIV-1) Rev protein; rev; enhances nuclear export of unspliced and incompletely spliced viral mRNAs
   1720..1743    +  promoter       SV40 promoter (fragment): SV40 early promoter
   1744..1815    +  promoter       SV40 promoter (fragment): SV40 enhancer and early promoter
   1839..1974    +  rep_origin     SV40 ori: SV40 origin of replication
   2020..2616    +  CDS            PuroR (fragment): puromycin N-acetyltransferase; pac from Streptomyces; confers resistance to puromycin
   2665..2782    +  misc_feature   cPPT/CTS: central polypurine tract and central termination sequence of HIV-1
   2847..2913    +  CDS            small t antigen (fragment): SV40 (simian virus 40) small t antigen
   2920..4098    +  promoter       EF-1α promoter: strong constitutive promoter for human elongation factor EF-1α
   4127..5860    +  CDS            ARNTL (fragment): BMAL1_HUMAN - Also known as BHLHE5, BMAL1, MOP3, PASD3. Experimental evidence at protein level: Swiss-Prot protein existence level 1. Transcriptional activator which forms a core component of the circadian clock. The circadian clock, an internal time-keeping system, regulates various physiological processes through the generation of approximately 24 hour circadian rhythms in gene expression, which are translated into rhythms in metabolism and behavior. It is derived from the Latin roots 'circa' (about) and 'diem' (day) and acts as an important regulator of a wide array of physiological functio
   5876..5929    +  promoter       U6 promoter (fragment): RNA polymerase III promoter for human U6 snRNA
   5971..6559    +  misc_feature   WPRE: woodchuck hepatitis virus posttranscriptional regulatory element
   6610..6629    +  misc_feature   cPPT/CTS (fragment): central polypurine tract and central termination sequence of HIV-1
   6631..6864    +  LTR            3' LTR (ΔU3): self-inactivating 3' long terminal repeat (LTR) from HIV-1
   6942..7063    +  polyA_signal   SV40 poly(A) signal: SV40 polyadenylation signal
   7103..7238    +  rep_origin     SV40 ori: SV40 origin of replication
   7259..7277    -  promoter       T7 promoter: promoter for bacteriophage T7 RNA polymerase
   7285..7440    +  CDS            lacZα (fragment): LacZα fragment of β-galactosidase; lacZ fragment
   7445..7873    +  rep_origin     f1 ori (sequence partly withheld): f1 bacteriophage origin of replication; arrow indicates direction of (+) strand synthesis
   7926..8030    +  promoter       AmpR promoter: bla
   8031..8891    +  CDS            AmpR: β-lactamase; bla; confers resistance to ampicillin, carbenicillin, and related antibiotics
   9062..9650    +  rep_origin     ori: high-copy-number ColE1/pMB1/pBR322/pUC origin of replication
   9833..9925    +  CDS            lacI (fragment): lac repressor; lacI; The lac repressor binds to the lac operator to inhibit transcription in E. coli. This inhibition can be relieved by adding lactose or isopropyl-β-D-thiogalactopyranoside (IPTG).
   9938..9959    +  protein_bind   CAP binding site: CAP binding activates transcription in the presence of cAMP. E. coli catabolite activator protein
   9974..10004   +  promoter       lac promoter: promoter for the E. coli lac operon
  10012..10028   +  protein_bind   lac operator: The lac repressor binds to the lac operator to inhibit transcription in E. coli. This inhibition can be relieved by adding lactose or isopropyl-β-D-thiogalactopyranoside (IPTG). lac repressor encoded by lacI
  10073..10091   +  promoter       T3 promoter: promoter for bacteriophage T3 RNA polymerase
