[The description below was written by a language model from this plasmid's Addgene catalogue record and pLannotate feature annotations shown in this document.]
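Description:
TFORF2257 is a third-generation-style, self-inactivating lentiviral expression plasmid built on the pLX_TRC317 backbone. It belongs to a barcoded transcription factor ORF collection and carries the human ARNTL (BMAL1) open reading frame. BMAL1 is a transcriptional activator and a core component of the circadian clock. In bacteria the roughly 10.1 kb plasmid replicates from a high-copy ColE1/pUC-type origin and is selected with ampicillin through the bla gene. An f1 origin and remnants of a lacZα/lac promoter cloning region flanked by T7 and T3 promoters also sit in the backbone. The depositor warns that the plasmid can recombine, as is common for vectors carrying repeated LTRs.

The viral genome is transcribed from an RSV promoter fused to a truncated HIV-1 5' LTR. It contains the Ψ packaging signal with a partial gag sequence, the Rev response element for nuclear export of the full-length RNA, a cPPT/CTS, and a ΔU3 3' LTR that inactivates LTR promoter activity after integration. An SV40 poly(A) signal follows the 3' LTR. Two cassettes lie between the LTRs. An SV40 early promoter drives puromycin N-acetyltransferase for selection of transduced mammalian cells, and the EF-1α promoter drives strong constitutive expression of the synthesized ARNTL ORF. A WPRE downstream enhances transcript stability and expression. According to the catalogue entry, each construct in the collection carries a unique 24-bp barcode, although the feature table does not annotate it. The barcode allows the overexpressed factor to be identified by sequencing in pooled screens, such as those assessing transcription factor-driven directed differentiation.
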