Addgene plasmid #141996: TFORF2257
Purpose: Lentiviral vector for overexpressing transcription factor ORFs with unique 24-bp barcodes. Barcodes facilitate identification of transcription factors in pooled screens.
Depositing lab: Feng Zhang. Depositing organization: Broad Institute. Publication: A transcription factor atlas of directed differentiation. Joung J, Ma S, Tay T, Geiger-Schuller KR, Kirchgatterer PC, Verdine VK, Guo B, Arias-Garcia MA, Allen WE, Singh A, Kuksenko O, Abudayyeh OO, Gootenberg JS, Fu Z, Macrae RK, Buenrostro JD, Regev A, Zhang F. Cell. 2023 Jan 5;186(1):209-229.e26. doi: 10.1016/j.cell.2022.11.026. PubMed 36608654.
Backbone
  Vector backbone: pLX_TRC317
  Backbone manufacturer: Broad Institute Genetic Perturbation Platform
  Backbone size w/o insert (bp): 8264
  Vector type: Mammalian Expression, Lentiviral
  Selectable markers: Puromycin
Growth in bacteria
  Bacterial resistance: Ampicillin, 100 μg/mL
  Growth temperature: 37°C
  Growth strain: NEB Stable
  Copy number: High Copy
Gene/Insert
  Gene/Insert name: ARNTL
  Species: H. sapiens (human)
  Insert size (bp): 1850
  Entrez Gene: BMAL1 (a.k.a. ARNTL, ARNTL1, BMAL1c, JAP3, MOP3, PASD3, TIC, bHLHe5)
  Promoter: EF1a
  Cloning method: Unknown
  Sequencing primers: 5′ GGGTGGAGACTGAAGTTAGGCCAG; 3′ CACATAGCGTAAAAGGAGCAACATAG
Terms and licenses: Academic/Nonprofit Terms; Industry Terms: Not Available to Industry
Depositor comments: NM_001030273,XM_011520113,XM_017017748,ENST00000403510 . The transcription factor ORF portion of this plasmid was synthesized by Genewiz. Please test multiple small colonies in case of plasmid recombination. To make this collection available in a timely manner, a portion of this collection was not fully sequenced by Addgene. If an Addgene verified full plasmid sequence is not available, please contact us prior to placing an order to request the full sequence.
How to cite: TFORF2257 was a gift from Feng Zhang (Addgene plasmid # 141996 ; http://n2t.net/addgene:141996 ; RRID:Addgene_141996)
