>Addgene plasmid #141996 | TFORF2257 | depositor partial sequence | sequence record 278125 | Insert
ACCGCCACCATGATTAATATAGAAAGCATGGACACAGACAAAGATGACCCTCATGGAAGGTTAGAATATA
CAGAACACCAAGGAAGGATAAAAAATGCAAGGGAAGCTCACAGTCAGATTGAAAAGCGGCGTCGGGATAA
AATGAACAGTTTTATAGATGAATTGGCTTCTTTGGTACCAACATGCAACGCAATGTCCAGGAAATTAGAT
AAACTTACTGTGCTAAGGATGGCTGTTCAGCACATGAAAACATTAAGAGGTGCCACCAATCCATACACAG
AAGCAAACTACAAACCAACTTTTCTATCAGACGATGAATTGAAACACCTCATTCTCAGGGCAGCAGATGG
ATTTTTGTTTGTCGTAGGATGTGACCGAGGGAAGATACTCTTTGTCTCAGAGTCTGTCTTCAAGATCCTC
AACTACAGCCAGAATGATCTGATTGGTCAGAGTTTGTTTGACTACCTGCATCCTAAAGATATTGCCAAAG
TCAAGGAGCAGCTCTCCTCCTCTGACACCGCACCCCGGGAGCGGCTCATAGATGCAAAAACTGGACTTCC
AGTTAAAACAGATATAACCCCTGGGCCATCTCGATTATGTTCTGGAGCACGACGTTCTTTCTTCTGTAGG
ATGAAGTGTAACAGGCCTTCAGTAAAGGTTGAAGACAAGGACTTCCCCTCTACCTGCTCAAAGAAAAAAG
ATCGAAAAAGCTTCTGCACAATCCACAGCACAGGCTATTTGAAAAGCTGGCCACCCACAAAGATGGGGCT
GGATGAAGACAACGAACCAGACAATGAGGGGTGTAACCTCAGCTGCCTCGTCGCAATTGGACGACTGCAT
TCTCATGTAGTTCCACAACCAGTGAACGGGGAAATCAGGGTGAAATCTATGGAATATGTTTCTCGGCACG
CGATAGATGGAAAGTTTGTTTTTGTAGACCAGAGGGCAACAGCTATTTTGGCATATTTACCACAAGAACT
TCTAGGCACATCGTGTTATGAATATTTTCACCAAGATGACATAGGACATCTTGCAGAATGTCATAGGCAA
GTTTTACAGACGAGAGAAAAAATTACAACTAATTGCTATAAATTTAAAATCAAAGATGGTTCTTTTATCA
CACTACGGAGTCGATGGTTCAGTTTCATGAACCCTTGGACCAAGGAAGTAGAATATATTGTCTCAACTAA
CACTGTTGTTTTAGCCAACGTCCTGGAAGGCGGGGACCCAACCTTCCCACAGCTCACAGCATCCCCCCAC
AGCATGGACAGCATGCTGCCCTCTGGAGAAGGTGGCCCAAAGAGGACCCACCCCACTGTTCCAGGGATTC
CAGGGGGAACCCGGGCTGGGGCAGGAAAAATAGGCCGAATGATTGCTGAGGAAATCATGGAAATCCACAG
GATAAGAGGGTCATCGCCTTCTAGCTGTGGCTCCAGCCCATTGAACATCACGAGTACGCCTCCCCCTGAT
GCCTCTTCTCCAGGAGGCAAGAAGATTTTAAATGGAGGGACTCCAGACATTCCTTCCAGTGGCCTACTAT
CAGGCCAGGCTCAGGAGAACCCAGGTTATCCATATTCTGATAGTTCTTCTATTCTTGGTGAGAACCCCCA
CATAGGTATAGACATGATTGACAACGACCAAGGATCAAGTAGTCCCAGTAATGATGAGGCAGCAATGGCT
GTCATCATGAGCCTCTTGGAAGCAGATGCTGGACTGGGTGGCCCTGTTGACTTTAGTGACTTGCCATGGC
CGCTGTAGTAATGAACTAGTCCGTAACTTGAAAGTATTTCGATTTCTTGGCTTTATATATCTTGTGGAAA
GGACGAAAAGTGCTCGACCGGTTTGGCCCG
