>Addgene plasmid #141996 | TFORF2257 | depositor partial sequence | sequence record 278126 | Barcode
AAAGTGCTCGACCGGTTTGGCCCG
